>Addgene plasmid #209775 | pLV-NeoR_dCas9-Sniper-KRAB_sgSTK3i_#2 (NeoR) | addgene full sequence | sequence record 413610 | Addgene NGS Result
CTTCAAGGATGTGTTTGTGGACTTCACCAGGGAGGAGTGGAAGCTGCTGGACACTGCTCAGCAGATCCTG
TACAGAAATGTGATGCTGGAGAACTATAAGAACCTGGTTTCCTTGGGTTATCAGCTTACTAAGCCAGATG
TGATCCTCCGGTTGGAGAAGGGAGAAGAGCCCTGGCTGGTGGAGAGAGAAATTCACCAAGAGACCCATCC
TGATTCAGAGACTGCATTTGAAATCAAATCATCAGTTCCGAAAAAGAAACGCAAAGTTGCTAGCGAGGGC
AGAGGAAGTCTTCTAACATGCGGTGACGTGGAGGAGAATCCCGGCCCTATGATTGAACAAGATGGATTGC
ACGCAGGTTCTCCGGCCGCTTGGGTGGAGAGGCTATTCGGCTATGACTGGGCACAACAGACAATCGGCTG
CTCTGATGCCGCCGTGTTCCGGCTGTCAGCGCAGGGGCGCCCGGTTCTTTTTGTCAAGACCGACCTGTCC
GGTGCCCTGAATGAACTGCAGGACGAGGCAGCGCGGCTATCGTGGCTGGCCACGACGGGCGTTCCTTGCG
CAGCTGTGCTCGACGTTGTCACTGAAGCGGGAAGGGACTGGCTGCTATTGGGCGAAGTGCCGGGGCAGGA
TCTCCTGTCATCTCACCTTGCTCCTGCCGAGAAAGTATCCATCATGGCTGATGCAATGCGGCGGCTGCAT
ACGCTTGATCCGGCTACCTGCCCATTCGACCACCAAGCGAAACATCGCATCGAGCGAGCACGTACTCGGA
TGGAAGCCGGTCTTGTCGATCAGGATGATCTGGACGAAGAGCATCAGGGGCTCGCGCCAGCCGAACTGTT
CGCCAGGCTCAAGGCGCGCATGCCCGACGGCGAGGATCTCGTCGTGACCCATGGCGATGCCTGCTTGCCG
AATATCATGGTGGAAAATGGCCGCTTTTCTGGATTCATCGACTGTGGCCGGCTGGGTGTGGCGGACCGCT
ATCAGGACATAGCGTTGGCTACCCGTGATATTGCTGAAGAGCTTGGCGGCGAATGGGCTGACCGCTTCCT
CGTGCTTTACGGTATCGCCGCTCCCGATTCGCAGCGCATCGCCTTCTATCGCCTTCTTGACGAGTTCTTC
TGAACCGGTTGATAATAGATAACTTCGTATAGCATACATTATACGAAGTTATGAATTCGATATCAAGCTT
ATCGATAATCAACCTCTGGATTACAAAATTTGTGAAAGATTGACTGGTATTCTTAACTATGTTGCTCCTT
TTACGCTATGTGGATACGCTGCTTTAATGCCTTTGTATCATGCTATTGCTTCCCGTATGGCTTTCATTTT
CTCCTCCTTGTATAAATCCTGGTTGCTGTCTCTTTATGAGGAGTTGTGGCCCGTTGTCAGGCAACGTGGC
GTGGTGTGCACTGTGTTTGCTGACGCAACCCCCACTGGTTGGGGCATTGCCACCACCTGTCAGCTCCTTT
CCGGGACTTTCGCTTTCCCCCTCCCTATTGCCACGGCGGAACTCATCGCCGCCTGCCTTGCCCGCTGCTG
GACAGGGGCTCGGCTGTTGGGCACTGACAATTCCGTGGTGTTGTCGGGGAAATCATCGTCCTTTCCTTGG
CTGCTCGCCTGTGTTGCCACCTGGATTCTGCGCGGGACGTCCTTCTGCTACGTCCCTTCGGCCCTCAATC
CAGCGGACCTTCCTTCCCGCGGCCTGCTGCCGGCTCTGCGGCCTCTTCCGCGTCTTCGCCTTCGCCCTCA
GACGAGTCGGATCTCCCTTTGGGCCGCCTCCCCGCATCGATACCGTCGACCTCGAGACCTAGAAAAACAT
GGAGCAATCACAAGTAGCAATACAGCAGCTACCAATGCTGATTGTGCCTGGCTAGAAGCACAAGAGGAGG
AGGAGGTGGGTTTTCCAGTCACACCTCAGGTACCTTTAAGACCAATGACTTACAAGGCAGCTGTAGATCT
TAGCCACTTTTTAAAAGAAAAGGGGGGACTGGAAGGGCTAATTCACTCCCAACGAAGACAAGATATCCTT
GATCTGTGGATCTACCACACACAAGGCTACTTCCCTGATTGGCAGAACTACACACCAGGGCCAGGGATCA
GATATCCACTGACCTTTGGATGGTGCTACAAGCTAGTACCAGTTGAGCAAGAGAAGGTAGAAGAAGCCAA
TGAAGGAGAGAACACCCGCTTGTTACACCCTGTGAGCCTGCATGGGATGGATGACCCGGAGAGAGAAGTA
TTAGAGTGGAGGTTTGACAGCCGCCTAGCATTTCATCACATGGCCCGAGAGCTGCATCCGGACTGTACTG
GGTCTCTCTGGTTAGACCAGATCTGAGCCTGGGAGCTCTCTGGCTAACTAGGGAACCCACTGCTTAAGCC
TCAATAAAGCTTGCCTTGAGTGCTTCAAGTAGTGTGTGCCCGTCTGTTGTGTGACTCTGGTAACTAGAGA
TCCCTCAGACCCTTTTAGTCAGTGTGGAAAATCTCTAGCAGGGCCCGTTTAAACCCGCTGATCAGCCTCG
ACTGTGCCTTCTAGTTGCCAGCCATCTGTTGTTTGCCCCTCCCCCGTGCCTTCCTTGACCCTGGAAGGTG
CCACTCCCACTGTCCTTTCCTAATAAAATGAGGAAATTGCATCGCATTGTCTGAGTAGGTGTCATTCTAT
TCTGGGGGGTGGGGTGGGGCAGGACAGCAAGGGGGAGGATTGGGAAGACAATAGCAGGCATGCTGGGGAT
GCGGTGGGCTCTATGGCTTCTGAGGCGGAAAGAACCAGCTGGGGCTCTAGGGGGTATCCCC
[124 nt withheld, positions 2792-2915]
C
[91 nt withheld, positions 2917-3007]
A
[49 nt withheld, positions 3009-3057]
CCTTTGACGTTGGAGTCCACGTTCTTT
[37 nt withheld, positions 3085-3121]
ACCCTATCTCGGTCTATTCTTTTGATTTATAAGGGATTTTGCCGATTTCGGCCTATTGGTTAAAAAATGA
GCTGATTTAACAAAAATTTAACGCGAATTAATTCTGTGGAATGTGTGTCAGTTAGGGTGTGGAAAGTCCC
CAGGCTCCCCAGCAGGCAGAAGTATGCAAAGCATGCATCTCAATTAGTCAGCAACCAGGTGTGGAAAGTC
CCCAGGCTCCCCAGCAGGCAGAAGTATGCAAAGCATGCATCTCAATTAGTCAGCAACCATAGTCCCGCCC
CTAACTCCGCCCATCCCGCCCCTAACTCCGCCCAGTTCCGCCCATTCTCCGCCCCATGGCTGACTAATTT
TTTTTATTTATGCAGAGGCCGAGGCCGCCTCTGCCTCTGAGCTATTCCAGAAGTAGTGAGGAGGCTTTTT
TGGAGGCCTAGGCTTTTGCAAAAAGCTCCCGGGAGCTTGTATATCCATTTTCGGATCTGATCAGCACGTG
TTGACAATTAATCATCGGCATAGTATATCGGCATAGTATAATACGACAAGGTGAGGAACTAAACCATGGC
CAAGTTGACCAGTGCCGTTCCGGTGCTCACCGCGCGCGACGTCGCCGGAGCGGTCGAGTTCTGGACCGAC
CGGCTCGGGTTCTCCCGGGACTTCGTGGAGGACGACTTCGCCGGTGTGGTCCGGGACGACGTGACCCTGT
TCATCAGCGCGGTCCAGGACCAGGTGGTGCCGGACAACACCCTGGCCTGGGTGTGGGTGCGCGGCCTGGA
CGAGCTGTACGCCGAGTGGTCGGAGGTCGTGTCCACGAACTTCCGGGACGCCTCCGGGCCGGCCATGACC
GAGATCGGCGAGCAGCCGTGGGGGCGGGAGTTCGCCCTGCGCGACCCGGCCGGCAACTGCGTGCACTTCG
TGGCCGAGGAGCAGGACTGACACGTGCTACGAGATTTCGATTCCACCGCCGCCTTCTATGAAAGGTTGGG
CTTCGGAATCGTTTTCCGGGACGCCGGCTGGATGATCCTCCAGCGCGGGGATCTCATGCTGGAGTTCTTC
GCCCACCCCAACTTGTTTATTGCAGCTTATAATGGTTACAAATAAAGCAATAGCATCACAAATTTCACAA
ATAAAGCATTTTTTTCACTGCATTCTAGTTGTGGTTTGTCCAAACTCATCAATGTATCTTATCATGTCTG
TATACCGTCGACCTCTAGCTAGAGCTTGGCGTAATCATGGTCATAGCTGTTTCCTGTGTGAAATTGTTAT
CCGCTCACAATTCCACACAACATACGAGCCGGAAGCATAAAGTGTAAAGCCTGGGGTGCCTAATGAGTGA
GCTAACTCACATTAATTGCGTTGCGCTCACTGCCCGCTTTCCAGTCGGGAAACCTGTCGTGCCAGCTGCA
TTAATGAATCGGCCAACGCGCGGGGAGAGGCGGTTTGCGTATTGGGCGCTCTTCCGCTTCCTCGCTCACT
GACTCGCTGCGCTCGGTCGTTCGGCTGCGGCGAGCGGTATCAGCTCACTCAAAGGCGGTAATACGGTTAT
CCACAGAATCAGGGGATAACGCAGGAAAGAACATGTGAGCAAAAGGCCAGCAAAAGGCCAGGAACCGTAA
AAAGGCCGCGTTGCTGGCGTTTTTCCATAGGCTCCGCCCCCCTGACGAGCATCACAAAAATCGACGCTCA
AGTCAGAGGTGGCGAAACCCGACAGGACTATAAAGATACCAGGCGTTTCCCCCTGGAAGCTCCCTCGTGC
GCTCTCCTGTTCCGACCCTGCCGCTTACCGGATACCTGTCCGCCTTTCTCCCTTCGGGAAGCGTGGCGCT
TTCTCATAGCTCACGCTGTAGGTATCTCAGTTCGGTGTAGGTCGTTCGCTCCAAGCTGGGCTGTGTGCAC
GAACCCCCCGTTCAGCCCGACCGCTGCGCCTTATCCGGTAACTATCGTCTTGAGTCCAACCCGGTAAGAC
ACGACTTATCGCCACTGGCAGCAGCCACTGGTAACAGGATTAGCAGAGCGAGGTATGTAGGCGGTGCTAC
AGAGTTCTTGAAGTGGTGGCCTAACTACGGCTACACTAGAAGAACAGTATTTGGTATCTGCGCTCTGCTG
AAGCCAGTTACCTTCGGAAAAAGAGTTGGTAGCTCTTGATCCGGCAAACAAACCACCGCTGGTAGCGGTG
GTTTTTTTGTTTGCAAGCAGCAGATTACGCGCAGAAAAAAAGGATCTCAAGAAGATCCTTTGATCTTTTC
TACGGGGTCTGACGCTCAGTGGAACGAAAACTCACGTTAAGGGATTTTGGTCATGAGATTATCAAAAAGG
ATCTTCACCTAGATCCTTTTAAATTAAAAATGAAGTTTTAAATCAATCTAAAGTATATATGAGTAAACTT
GGTCTGACAGTTACCAATGCTTAATCAGTGAGGCACCTATCTCAGCGATCTGTCTATTTCGTTCATCCAT
AGTTGCCTGACTCCCCGTCGTGTAGATAACTACGATACGGGAGGGCTTACCATCTGGCCCCAGTGCTGCA
ATGATACCGCGAGACCCACGCTCACCGGCTCCAGATTTATCAGCAATAAACCAGCCAGCCGGAAGGGCCG
AGCGCAGAAGTGGTCCTGCAACTTTATCCGCCTCCATCCAGTCTATTAATTGTTGCCGGGAAGCTAGAGT
AAGTAGTTCGCCAGTTAATAGTTTGCGCAACGTTGTTGCCATTGCTACAGGCATCGTGGTGTCACGCTCG
TCGTTTGGTATGGCTTCATTCAGCTCCGGTTCCCAACGATCAAGGCGAGTTACATGATCCCCCATGTTGT
GCAAAAAAGCGGTTAGCTCCTTCGGTCCTCCGATCGTTGTCAGAAGTAAGTTGGCCGCAGTGTTATCACT
CATGGTTATGGCAGCACTGCATAATTCTCTTACTGTCATGCCATCCGTAAGATGCTTTTCTGTGACTGGT
GAGTACTCAACCAAGTCATTCTGAGAATAGTGTATGCGGCGACCGAGTTGCTCTTGCCCGGCGTCAATAC
GGGATAATACCGCGCCACATAGCAGAACTTTAAAAGTGCTCATCATTGGAAAACGTTCTTCGGGGCGAAA
ACTCTCAAGGATCTTACCGCTGTTGAGATCCAGTTCGATGTAACCCACTCGTGCACCCAACTGATCTTCA
GCATCTTTTACTTTCACCAGCGTTTCTGGGTGAGCAAAAACAGGAAGGCAAAATGCCGCAAAAAAGGGAA
TAAGGGCGACACGGAAATGTTGAATACTCATACTCTTCCTTTTTCAATATTATTGAAGCATTTATCAGGG
TTATTGTCTCATGAGCGGATACATATTTGAATGTATTTAGAAAAATAAACAAATAGGGGTTCCGCGCACA
TTTCCCCGAAAAGTGCCACCTGACGTCGACGGATCGGGAGATCTCCCGATCCCCTATGGTGCACTCTCAG
TACAATCTGCTCTGATGCCGCATAGTTAAGCCAGTATCTGCTCCCTGCTTGTGTGTTGGAGGTCGCTGAG
TAGTGCGCGAGCAAAATTTAAGCTACAACAAGGCAAGGCTTGACCGACAATTGCATGAAGAATCTGCTTA
GGGTTAGGCGTTTTGCGCTGCTTCGCGATGTACGGGCCAGATATACGCGTTGACATTGATTATTGACTAG
TTATTAATAGTAATCAATTACGGGGTCATTAGTTCATAGCCCATATATGGAGTTCCGCGTTACATAACTT
ACGGTAAATGGCCCGCCTGGCTGACCGCCCAACGACCCCCGCCCATTGACGTCAATAATGACGTATGTTC
CCATAGTAACGCCAATAGGGACTTTCCATTGACGTCAATGGGTGGAGTATTTACGGTAAACTGCCCACTT
GGCAGTACATCAAGTGTATCATATGCCAAGTACGCCCCCTATTGACGTCAATGACGGTAAATGGCCCGCC
TGGCATTATGCCCAGTACATGACCTTATGGGACTTTCCTACTTGGCAGTACATCTACGTATTAGTCATCG
CTATTACCATGGTGATGCGGTTTTGGCAGTACATCAATGGGCGTGGATAGCGGTTTGACTCACGGGGATT
TCCAAGTCTCCACCCCATTGACGTCAATGGGAGTTTGTTTTGGCACCAAAATCAACGGGACTTTCCAAAA
TGTCGTAACAACTCCGCCCCATTGACGCAAATGGGCGGTAGGCGTGTACGGTGGGAGGTCTATATAAGCA
GCGCGTTTTGCCTGTACTGGGTCTCTCTGGTTAGACCAGATCTGAGCCTGGGAGCTCTCTGGCTAACTAG
GGAACCCACTGCTTAAGCCTCAATAAAGCTTGCCTTGAGTGCTTCAAGTAGTGTGTGCCCGTCTGTTGTG
TGACTCTGGTAACTAGAGATCCCTCAGACCCTTTTAGTCAGTGTGGAAAATCTCTAGCAGTGGCGCCCGA
ACAGGGACTTGAAAGCGAAAGGGAAACCAGAGGAGCTCTCTCGACGCAGGACTCGGCTTGCTGAAGCGCG
CACGGCAAGAGGCGAGGGGCGGCGACTGGTGAGTACGCCAAAAATTTTGACTAGCGGAGGCTAGAAGGAG
AGAGATGGGTGCGAGAGCGTCAGTATTAAGCGGGGGAGAATTAGATCGCGATGGGAAAAAATTCGGTTAA
GGCCAGGGGGAAAGAAAAAATATAAATTAAAACATATAGTATGGGCAAGCAGGGAGCTAGAACGATTCGC
AGTTAATCCTGGCCTGTTAGAAACATCAGAAGGCTGTAGACAAATACTGGGACAGCTACAACCATCCCTT
CAGACAGGATCAGAAGAACTTAGATCATTATATAATACAGTAGCAACCCTCTATTGTGTGCATCAAAGGA
TAGAGATAAAAGACACCAAGGAAGCTTTAGACAAGATAGAGGAAGAGCAAAACAAAAGTAAGACCACCGC
ACAGCAAGCGGCCGCTGATCTTCAGACCTGGAGGAGGAGATATGAGGGACAATTGGAGAAGTGAATTATA
TAAATATAAAGTAGTAAAAATTGAACCATTAGGAGTAGCACCCACCAAGGCAAAGAGAAGAGTGGTGCAG
AGAGAAAAAAGAGCAGTGGGAATAGGAGCTTTGTTCCTTGGGTTCTTGGGAGCAGCAGGAAGCACTATGG
GCGCAGCGTCAATGACGCTGACGGTACAGGCCAGACAATTATTGTCTGGTATAGTGCAGCAGCAGAACAA
TTTGCTGAGGGCTATTGAGGCGCAACAGCATCTGTTGCAACTCACAGTCTGGGGCATCAAGCAGCTCCAG
GCAAGAATCCTGGCTGTGGAAAGATACCTAAAGGATCAACAGCTCCTGGGGATTTGGGGTTGCTCTGGAA
AACTCATTTGCACCACTGCTGTGCCTTGGAATGCTAGTTGGAGTAATAAATCTCTGGAACAGATTTGGAA
TCACACGACCTGGATGGAGTGGGACAGAGAAATTAACAATTACACAAGCTTAATACACTCCTTAATTGAA
GAATCGCAAAACCAGCAAGAAAAGAATGAACAAGAATTATTGGAATTAGATAAATGGGCAAGTTTGTGGA
ATTGGTTTAACATAACAAATTGGCTGTGGTATATAAAATTATTCATAATGATAGTAGGAGGCTTGGTAGG
TTTAAGAATAGTTTTTGCTGTACTTTCTATAGTGAATAGAGTTAGGCAGGGATATTCACCATTATCGTTT
CAGACCCACCTCCCAACCCCGAGGGGACCCGACAGGCCCGAAGGAATAGAAGAAGAAGGTGGAGAGAGAG
ACAGAGACAGATCCATTCGATTAGTGAACGGATCGGCACTGCGTGCGCCAATTCTGCAGACAAATGGCAG
TATTCATCCACAATTTTAAAAGAAAAGGGGGGATTGGGGGGTACAGTGCAGGGGAAAGAATAGTAGACAT
AATAGCAACAGACATACAAACTAAAGAATTACAAAAACAAATTACAAAAATTCAAAATTTTCGGGTTTAT
TACAGGGACAGCAGAGATCCAGTTTGGTTAATTAATAACTTCGTATAGCATACATTATACGAAGTTATTA
AAAAAAAAGCACCGACTCGGTGCCACTTTTTCAAGTTGATAACGGACTAGCCTTATTTTAACTTGCTATT
TCTAGCTCTAAAACCAGAGGGAAACTCTGGGAACGGTGTTTCGTCCTTTCCACAAGATATATAAAGCCAA
GAAATCGAAATACTTTCAAGTTACGGTAAGCATATGATAGTCCATTTTAAAACATAATTTTAAAACTGCA
AACTACCCAAGAAATTATTACTTTCTACGTCACGTATTTTGTACTAATATCTTTGTGTTTACAGTCAAAT
TAATTCCAATTATCTCTCTAACAGCCTTGTATCGTATATGCAAATATGAAGGAATCATGGGAAATAGGCC
CTCTTAATTAATTAACCCGTGTCGGCTCCAGATCTGGCCTCCGCGCCGGGTTTTGGCGCCTCCCGCGGGC
GCCCCCCTCCTCACGGCGAGCGCTGCCACGTCAGACGAAGGGCGCAGCGAGCGTCCTGATCCTTCCGCCC
GGACGCTCAGGACAGCGGCCCGCTGCTCATAAGACTCGGCCTTAGAACCCCAGTATCAGCAGAAGGACAT
TTTAGGACGGGACTTGGGTGACTCTAGGGCACTGGTTTTCTTTCCAGAGAGCGGAACAGGCGAGGAAAAG
TAGTCCCTTCTCGGCGATTCTGCGGAGGGATCTCCGTGGGGCGGTGAACGCCGATGATTATATAAGGACG
CGCCGGGTGTGGCACAGCTAGTTCCGTCGCAGCCGGGATTTGGGTCGCGGTTCTTGTTTGTGGATCGCTG
TGATCGTCACTTGGTGAGTAGCGGGCTGCTGGGCTGGCCGGGGCTTTCGTGGCCGCCGGGCCGCTCGGTG
GGACGGAAGCGTGTGGAGAGACCGCCAAGGGCTGTAGTCTGGGTCCGCGAGCAAGGTTGCCCTGAACTGG
GGGTTGGGGGGAGCGCAGCAAAATGGCGGCTGTTCCCGAGTCTTGAATGGAAGACGCTTGTGAGGCGGGC
TGTGAGGTCGTTGAAACAAGGTGGGGGGCATGGTGGGCGGCAAGAACCCAAGGTCTTGAGGCCTTCGCTA
ATGCGGGAAAGCTCTTATTCGGGTGAGATGGGCTGGGGCACCATCTGGGGACCCTGACGTGAAGTTTGTC
ACTGACTGGAGAACTCGGTTTGTCGTCTGTTGCGGGGGCGGCAGTTATGGCGGTGCCGTTGGGCAGTGCA
CCCGTACCTTTGGGAGCGCGCGCCCTCGTCGTGTCGTGACGTCACCCGTTCTGTTGGCTTATAATGCAGG
GTGGGGCCACCTGCCGGTAGGTGTGCGGTAGGCTTTTCTCCGTCGCAGGACGCAGGGTTCGGGCCTAGGG
TAGGCTCTCCTGAATCGACAGGCGCCGGACCTCTGGTGAGGGGAGGGATAAGTGAGGCGTCAGTTTCTTT
GGTCGGTTTTATGTACCTATCTTCTTAAGTAGCTGAAGCTCCGGTTTTGAACTATGCGCTCGGGGTTGGC
GAGTGTGTTTTGTGAAGTTTTTTAGGCACCTTTTGAAATGTAATCATTTGGGTCAATATGTAATTTTCAG
TGTTAGACTAGTAAATTGTCCGCTAAATTCTGGCCGTTTTTGGCTTTTTTGTTAGACGAAGCTTGGGCTG
CAGGTCGACTCTAGAGCCACCATGGACTACAAAGACCATGACGGTGATTATAAAGATCATGACATCGACT
ACAAGGATGACGATGACAAGAAGCGACCTGCCGCCACAAAGAAGGCTGGACAGGCTAAGAAGAAGAAAGA
AGCGTCCGACAAGAAGTACAGCATCGGCCTGGCCATCGGCACCAACAGCGTGGGCTGGGCCGTGATCACC
GACGAGTACAAGGTGCCCAGCAAGAAGTTCAAGGTGCTGGGCAACACCGACCGCCACAGCATCAAGAAGA
ACCTGATCGGCGCTCTGCTGTTCGACAGCGGAGAGACCGCCGAGGCCACACGCCTGAAGCGCACCGCCAG
ACGCCGCTACACCAGACGCAAGAACCGCATCTGCTACCTGCAGGAGATCTTCAGCAACGAGATGGCCAAG
GTGGACGACAGCTTCTTCCACCGCCTGGAGGAGAGCTTCCTGGTGGAGGAGGACAAGAAGCACGAGCGCC
ACCCCATCTTCGGCAACATCGTGGACGAGGTGGCCTACCACGAGAAGTACCCCACCATCTACCACCTGCG
CAAGAAGCTGGTGGACAGCACCGACAAGGCCGACCTGCGCCTGATCTACCTGGCCCTGGCCCACATGATC
AAGTTCCGCGGCCACTTCCTGATCGAGGGCGACCTGAACCCCGACAACAGCGACGTGGACAAGCTGTTCA
TCCAGCTGGTGCAGACCTACAACCAGCTGTTCGAGGAGAACCCCATCAACGCCAGCGGCGTGGACGCCAA
GGCCATCCTGAGCGCCCGCCTGAGCAAGAGCCGCCGCCTGGAGAACCTGATCGCCCAGCTGCCCGGCGAG
AAGAAGAACGGCCTGTTCGGCAACCTGATCGCCCTGAGCCTGGGCCTGACCCCCAACTTCAAGAGCAACT
TCGACCTGGCCGAGGACGCCAAGCTGCAGCTGAGCAAGGACACCTACGACGACGACCTGGACAACCTGCT
GGCCCAGATCGGCGACCAGTACGCCGACCTGTTCCTGGCCGCCAAGAACCTGAGCGACGCCATCCTGCTG
AGCGACATCCTGCGCGTGAACACCGAGATCACCAAGGCCCCCCTGAGCGCCAGCATGATCAAGCGCTACG
ACGAGCACCACCAGGACCTGACCCTGCTGAAGGCCCTGGTGCGCCAGCAGCTGCCCGAGAAGTACAAGGA
GATCTTCTTCGACCAGAGCAAGAACGGCTACGCCGGCTACATCGACGGCGGCGCCAGCCAGGAGGAGTTC
TACAAGTTCATCAAGCCCATCCTGGAGAAGATGGACGGCACCGAGGAGCTGCTGGTGAAGCTGAACCGCG
AGGACCTGCTGCGCAAGCAGCGCACCTTCGACAACGGCAGCATCCCCCACCAGATCCACCTGGGCGAGCT
GCACGCCATCCTGCGCCGCCAGGAGGACTTCTACCCCTTCCTGAAGGACAACCGCGAGAAGATCGAGAAG
ATCCTGACCTTCCGCATCCCCTACTACGTGGGCCCCCTGGCCCGCGGCAACAGCCGCTTCGCCTGGATGA
CCCGCAAGAGCGAGGAGACCATCACCCCCTGGAACTTCGAGGAGGTGGTGGACAAGGGCGCCAGCGCCCA
GAGCTTCATCGAGCGCATGACCAACTTCGACAAGAACCTGCCCAACGAGAAGGTGCTGCCCAAGCACAGC
CTGCTGTACGAGTACTTCACCGTGTACAACGAGCTGACCAAGGTGAAGTACGTGACCGAGGGCATGCGCA
AGCCCGCCTCCCTGAGCGGCGAGCAGAAGAAGGCCATCGTGGACCTGCTGTTCAAGACCAACCGCAAGGT
GACCGTGAAGCAGCTGAAGGAGGACTACTTCAAGAAGATCGAGTGCTTCGACAGCGTGGAGATCAGCGGC
GTGGAGGACCGCTTCAACGCCAGCCTGGGCACCTACCACGACCTGCTGAAGATCATCAAGGACAAGGACT
TCCTGGACAACGAGGAGAACGAGGACATCCTGGAGGACATCGTGCTGACCCTGACCCTGTTCGAGGACCG
CGAGATGATCGAGGAGCGCCTGAAGACCTACGCCCACCTGTTCGACGACAAGGTGATGAAGCAGCTGAAG
CGCCGCCGCTACACCGGCTGGGGCCGCCTGAGCCGCAAGCTTATCAACGGCATCCGCGACAAGCAGAGCG
GCAAGACCATCCTGGACTTCCTGAAGAGCGACGGCTTCGCCAACCGCAACTTCATGCAGCTGATCCACGA
CGACAGCCTGACCTTCAAGGAGGACATCCAGAAGGCCCAGGTGAGCGGCCAGGGCGACAGCCTGCACGAG
CACATCGCCAACCTGGCCGGCAGCCCCGCCATCAAGAAGGGCATCCTGCAGACCGTGAAGGTGGTGGACG
AGCTGGTGAAGGTGATGGGCCGCCACAAGCCCGAGAACATCGTGATCGAGATAGCCCGCGAGAACCAGAC
CACCCAGAAGGGCCAGAAGAACAGCCGCGAGCGCATGAAGCGCATCGAGGAGGGCATCAAGGAGCTGGGC
AGCCAGATCCTGAAGGAGCACCCCGTGGAGAACACCCAGCTGCAGAACGAGAAGCTGTACCTGTACTACC
TGCAGAACGGCCGCGACATGTACGTGGACCAGGAGCTGGACATCAACCGCCTGAGCGACTACGACGTGGA
CGCCATCGTGCCCCAGAGCTTCCTGAAGGACGACAGCATCGACAACAAGGTGCTGACCCGCAGCGACAAG
AACCGCGGCAAGAGCGACAACGTGCCCAGCGAGGAGGTGGTGAAGAAGATGAAGAACTACTGGCGCCAGC
TGCTGAACGCCAATCTGATCACCCAGCGCAAGTTCGACAACCTGACCAAGGCCGAGCGCGGCGGCCTGAG
CGAGCTGGACAAGGCCGGCTTCATCAAGCGCCAGCTGGTGGAGACCCGCCAGATCACCAAGCACGTGGCC
CAGATCCTGGACAGCCGCATGAACACCAAGTACGACGAGAACGACAAGCTGATCCGCGAGGTGAAGGTGA
TCACCCTGAAGAGCAAGCTGGTGAGCGACTTCCGCAAGGACTTCCAGTTCTACAAGGTGCGCGAGATCAA
CAACTACCACCACGCCCACGACGCCTACCTGAACGCCGTGGTGGGCACCGCCCTGATCAAGAAGTACCCC
AAGCTGGAGAGCGAGTTCGTGTACGGCGACTACAAGGTATACGACGTGCGCAAGATGATCGCTAAGAGCG
AGCAGGAGATCGGCAAGGCCACCGCCAAGTACTTCTTCTACAGCAACATCATGAACTTCTTCAAGACCGA
GATCACCCTGGCCAACGGCGAGATCCGCAAGCGCCCCCTGATCGAGACCAACGGCGAGACCGGCGAGATC
GTGTGGGACAAGGGCCGCGACTTCGCCACCGTGCGCAAGGTGCTGAGCATGCCCCAGGTGAACATCGTGA
AGAAGACCGAGGTGCAGACCGGCGGCTTCAGCAAGGAGAGCATCCTGCCCAAGCGCAACAGCGACAAGCT
GATCGCCCGCAAGAAGGACTGGGACCCCAAGAAGTACGGCGGCTTCGACAGCCCCACCGTGGCCTACAGC
GTGCTGGTGGTGGCCAAGGTGGAGAAGGGCAAGAGCAAGAAGCTGAAGAGCGTGAAGGAGCTGCTGGGCA
TCACCATCATGGAGCGCAGCAGCTTCGAGAAGAACCCCATCGACTTCCTGGAGGCCAAGGGCTACAAGGA
GGTGAAGAAGGACCTGATCATCAAGCTGCCCAAGTACAGCCTGTTCGAGCTGGAGAACGGCCGCAAGCGC
ATGCTGGCCAGCGCCGGCGAGCTGCAGAAGGGCAACGAGCTGGCCCTGCCCAGCAAGTACGTGAACTTCC
TGTACCTGGCCAGCCACTACGAGAAGCTGAAGGGCAGCCCCGAGGACAACGAGCAGAAGCAGCTGTTCGT
GGAGCAGCACAAGCACTACCTGGACGAGATCATCGAGCAGATCAGCGAGTTCAGCAAGCGCGTGATCCTG
GCCGACGCCAACCTGGACAAGGTGCTGAGCGCCTACAACAAGCACCGCGACAAGCCCATCCGCGAGCAGG
CCGAGAACATCATCCACCTGTTCACCCTGACCAACCTGGGCGCCCCCGCCGCCTTCAAGTACTTCGACAC
CACCATCGACCGCAAGCGCTACACCAGCACCAAGGAGGTGCTGGACGCCACCCTGATCCACCAGAGCATC
ACCGGTCTGTACGAGACCCGCATCGACCTGAGCCAGCTGGGCGGCGACGGCGGCTCCGGACCTCCAAAGA
AAAAGAGAAAAGTAGGAGGTGGAGGTAGCCGGACACTGGTGAC
Features (pLannotate 1.2.2; 38 found; start..end, strand, type, name):
    329..1120    +  CDS            neo: KKA2_KLEPN - Also known as kan, nptII. Experimental evidence at protein level: Swiss-Prot protein existence level 1. Resistance to kanamycin, neomycin, paromomycin, ribostamycin, butirosin and gentamicin B. From Klebsiella pneumoniae.
   1139..1172    +  protein_bind   loxP: Cre-mediated recombination occurs in the 8-bp core sequence (GCATACAT). Cre recombinase
   1173..1197    +  misc_feature   MCS (fragment): pBluescript multiple cloning site
   1197..1785    +  misc_feature   WPRE: woodchuck hepatitis virus posttranscriptional regulatory element
   1722..2303    +  CDS            nef (fragment): NEF_HV1H2 - Experimental evidence at protein level: Swiss-Prot protein existence level 1. Extracellular Nef protein targets CD4(+) T-lymphocytes for apoptosis by interacting with CXCR4 surface receptors. From Human immunodeficiency virus type 1 group M subtype B (isolate HXB2) (HIV-1).
   2310..2490    +  LTR            5' LTR (truncated): truncated 5' long terminal repeat (LTR) from HIV-1
   2522..2746    +  polyA_signal   bGH poly(A) signal: bovine growth hormone polyadenylation signal
   2750..2771    +  promoter       SV40 promoter (fragment): SV40 enhancer and early promoter
   2792..3220    +  rep_origin     f1 ori (sequence partly withheld): f1 bacteriophage origin of replication; arrow indicates direction of (+) strand synthesis
   3234..3563    +  promoter       SV40 promoter: SV40 enhancer and early promoter
   3611..3658    +  promoter       EM7 promoter: synthetic bacterial promoter&nbsp
   3677..4051    +  CDS            BleoR: antibiotic-binding protein; Sh ble from Streptoalloteichus hindustanus; confers resistance to bleomycin, phleomycin, and Zeocin™
   4061..4186    +  CDS            ble (fragment): BLE_KLEPN - Experimental evidence at protein level: Swiss-Prot protein existence level 1. Binding protein with a strong affinity to the bleomycin family of antibiotics. Binds to CL990; an antimitotic-antibiotic compound. From Klebsiella pneumoniae.
   4181..4302    +  polyA_signal   SV40 poly(A) signal: SV40 polyadenylation signal
   4373..4395    -  protein_bind   lac operator (fragment): The lac repressor binds to the lac operator to inhibit transcription in E. coli. This inhibition can be relieved by adding lactose or isopropyl-β-D-thiogalactopyranoside (IPTG). lac repressor encoded by lacI
   4399..4429    -  promoter       lac promoter: promoter for the E. coli lac operon
   4444..4465    -  protein_bind   CAP binding site: CAP binding activates transcription in the presence of cAMP. E. coli catabolite activator protein
   4478..4570    -  CDS            lacI (fragment): lac repressor; lacI; The lac repressor binds to the lac operator to inhibit transcription in E. coli. This inhibition can be relieved by adding lactose or isopropyl-β-D-thiogalactopyranoside (IPTG).
   4753..5341    -  rep_origin     ori: high-copy-number ColE1/pMB1/pBR322/pUC origin of replication
   5512..6372    -  CDS            AmpR: β-lactamase; bla; confers resistance to ampicillin, carbenicillin, and related antibiotics
   6373..6477    -  promoter       AmpR promoter: bla
   6536..6588    -  misc_feature   bom (fragment): basis of mobility region from pBR322
   6743..7122    +  enhancer       CMV enhancer: human cytomegalovirus immediate early enhancer
   7123..7322    +  promoter       CMV promoter: human cytomegalovirus (CMV) immediate early promoter
   7340..7520    +  LTR            5' LTR (truncated): truncated 5' long terminal repeat (LTR) from HIV-1
   7567..7692    +  misc_feature   HIV-1 Ψ: packaging signal of human immunodeficiency virus type 1
   7676..8039    +  CDS            HIV-1 gag (fragment): gag protein from human immunodeficiency virus 1; gag
   8185..8418    +  misc_feature   RRE: The Rev response element (RRE) of HIV-1 allows for Rev-dependent mRNA export from the nucleus to the cytoplasm.
   8795..8895    +  CDS            Rev (fragment): human immunodeficiency virus 1 (HIV-1) Rev protein; rev; enhances nuclear export of unspliced and incompletely spliced viral mRNAs
   8945..9062    +  misc_feature   cPPT/CTS: central polypurine tract and central termination sequence of HIV-1
   9106..9139    +  protein_bind   loxP: Cre-mediated recombination occurs in the 8-bp core sequence (GCATACAT). Cre recombinase
   9150..9225    -  misc_RNA       gRNA scaffold: guide RNA scaffold for the Streptococcus pyogenes CRISPR/Cas9 system
   9254..9494    -  promoter       U6 promoter: RNA polymerase III promoter for human U6 snRNA
   9527..10738   +  promoter       UbC promoter: human ubiquitin C promoter
  10749..10767   -  misc_feature   MCS (fragment): pUC18/19 multiple cloning site
  10776..10841   +  CDS            3xFLAG: three tandem FLAG® epitope tags, followed by an enterokinase cleavage site
  10899..14999   +  CDS            cas9: CAS9_STRP1 - Also known as csn1 From Streptococcus pyogenes serotype M1.
  15051..181     +  CDS            KRAB (across the origin): Krüppel-associated box (KRAB) transcriptional repression domain from the human zinc finger protein ZNF10 (Margolin et al., 1994)
