[The description below was written by a language model from this plasmid's Addgene catalogue record and pLannotate feature annotations shown in this document.]
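Description:
pLV-NeoR_dCas9-Sniper-KRAB_sgSTK3i_#2 (NeoR) is an all-in-one lentiviral CRISPR interference vector of about 15 kb, built on a pLV backbone to silence human STK3 (also known as MST2 or KRS1). In bacteria it is maintained through a high-copy ColE1/pUC-type origin with ampicillin resistance. The backbone also contains an f1 origin and an SV40/EM7-driven bleomycin/Zeocin resistance cassette that lies outside the viral genome. Transduced mammalian cells are selected with G418 through the neomycin phosphotransferase gene.

Viral RNA is transcribed from a CMV enhancer/promoter fused to a truncated HIV-1 5' LTR. It carries the Ψ packaging signal, a partial gag sequence, the RRE for Rev-dependent nuclear export, and the cPPT/CTS, and it ends with a WPRE and the 3' LTR followed by a bGH polyadenylation signal. This layout relies on packaging functions supplied in trans.

The payload has two divergent units. A human U6 promoter on the reverse strand drives the STK3-targeting guide fused to the S. pyogenes gRNA scaffold; the guide was cloned through a BsmBI site. In the forward direction, the human UbC promoter drives a 3xFLAG-tagged Cas9 fused at its C-terminus to the ZNF10 KRAB repression domain. By its name, the Cas9 is the catalytically dead "Sniper" variant, although the annotation itself does not identify the mutations. The neomycin resistance coding sequence follows KRAB, but the element linking the two is not annotated.

Two loxP sites flank the whole sgRNA/dCas9-KRAB/NeoR block, so Cre could in principle excise it. The guide directs dCas9-KRAB to STK3, where it represses transcription without cutting DNA. The associated study concerns Hippo signalling.
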