Addgene plasmid #209775: pLV-NeoR_dCas9-Sniper-KRAB_sgSTK3i_#2 (NeoR)
Purpose: CRISPRi for STK3
Depositing lab: Michael Wehr. Depositing organization: Klinikum der Ludwig Maximilians-Universitaet Muenchen. Publication: Comprehensive split TEV based protein-protein interaction screening reveals TAOK2 as a key modulator of Hippo signalling to limit growth. Ma X, Mandausch FJ, Wu Y, Sahoo VK, Ma W, Leoni G, Hostiuc M, Wintgens JP, Qiu J, Kannaiyan N, Rossner MJ, Wehr MC. Cell Signal. 2024 Jan;113:110917. doi: 10.1016/j.cellsig.2023.110917. Epub 2023 Oct 7. PubMed 37813295.
Backbone
  Vector backbone: pLV
  Vector type: Mammalian Expression, Lentiviral, CRISPR
  Selectable markers: Neomycin (select with G418)
Growth in bacteria
  Bacterial resistance: Ampicillin, 100 μg/mL
  Growth temperature: 37°C
  Growth strain: NEB Stable
  Copy number: High Copy
Gene/Insert
  Gene/Insert name: dCas9-Sniper-KRAB, sgSTK3i (alt name: sgMST2i)
  gRNA/shRNA sequence: GTTCCCAGAGTTTCCCTCTG
  Species: H. sapiens (human)
  Entrez Gene: STK3 (a.k.a. KRS1, MST2)
  Cloning method: Restriction Enzyme; 5′ cloning site BsmBI (unknown if destroyed)
Terms and licenses: Academic/Nonprofit Terms; Industry Terms: Not Available to Industry
How to cite: pLV-NeoR_dCas9-Sniper-KRAB_sgSTK3i_#2 (NeoR) was a gift from Michael Wehr (Addgene plasmid # 209775 ; http://n2t.net/addgene:209775 ; RRID:Addgene_209775)
